Addgene plasmid #205711: pCMV-DNAJC5 (L115R)-HaloTag
Purpose: Mammalian expression of DNAJC5 (L115R)-HaloTag
Depositing lab: Randy Schekman. Depositing organization: University of California, Berkeley. Publication: Unconventional secretion of alpha-synuclein mediated by palmitoylated DNAJC5 oligomers. Wu S, Hernandez Villegas NC, Sirkis DW, Thomas-Wright I, Wade-Martins R, Schekman R. Elife. 2023 Jan 10;12:e85837. doi: 10.7554/eLife.85837. PubMed 36626307.
Backbone
  Vector backbone: pCMV
  Vector type: Mammalian Expression
Growth in bacteria
  Bacterial resistance: Kanamycin, 50 μg/mL
  Growth temperature: 37°C
  Growth strain: DH5alpha
  Copy number: Unknown
Gene/Insert
  Gene/Insert name: DNAJC5
  Species: H. sapiens (human)
  Mutation: L115R
  Entrez Gene: DNAJC5 (a.k.a. CLN4, CLN4B, CSP, DNAJC5A, NCL, mir-941-2, mir-941-3, mir-941-4, mir-941-5)
  Tag / fusion protein: HaloTag (C terminal on insert)
  Cloning method: Gibson Cloning
Terms and licenses: Academic/Nonprofit Terms; Industry Terms: Not Available to Industry
How to cite: pCMV-DNAJC5 (L115R)-HaloTag was a gift from Randy Schekman (Addgene plasmid # 205711 ; http://n2t.net/addgene:205711 ; RRID:Addgene_205711)
