[The description below was written by a language model from this plasmid's Addgene catalogue record and pLannotate feature annotations shown in this document.]
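Description:
pCMV-DNAJC5 (L115R)-HaloTag is a 6.3 kb mammalian expression plasmid built on a pCMV backbone that drives production of human DNAJC5 (also known as cysteine string protein, CSP, or CLN4) carrying the L115R substitution, fused at its C terminus to HaloTag. The open reading frame sits downstream of the human cytomegalovirus immediate-early enhancer and promoter, with a T7 promoter between the CMV promoter and the coding sequence. The DNAJC5 coding region is followed almost immediately by a sequence annotated as the dhaA haloalkane dehalogenase. This is the bacterial enzyme from which HaloTag was engineered, so the feature corresponds to the HaloTag moiety, which covalently binds chloroalkane ligands carrying fluorophores or affinity handles. A short 3xFLAG fragment is annotated just downstream, but the record does not indicate whether it is in frame or translated. Transcripts are terminated by the human growth hormone polyadenylation signal.

The plasmid is propagated in E. coli through a high-copy ColE1/pUC-type origin and selected with kanamycin. Resistance comes from the Tn5 NeoR/KanR aminoglycoside phosphotransferase gene, which is preceded by both a bacterial (AmpR) promoter and the SV40 enhancer/early promoter and followed by an HSV TK poly(A) signal. This arrangement should also permit G418 selection in mammalian cells. An f1 origin and residual fragments of ble, lacZα and a bGH poly(A) signal are backbone remnants. The insert was assembled by Gibson cloning. The construct was deposited with a study of unconventional alpha-synuclein secretion mediated by palmitoylated DNAJC5 oligomers, where it serves to express the HaloTag-labelled L115R variant in mammalian cells.
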