Features (pLannotate 1.2.2; 16 found; start..end, strand, type, name):
      1..380     +  enhancer       CMV enhancer: human cytomegalovirus immediate early enhancer
    382..581     +  promoter       CMV promoter: human cytomegalovirus (CMV) immediate early promoter
    610..628     +  promoter       T7 promoter: promoter for bacteriophage T7 RNA polymerase
    662..1255    +  CDS            DNAJC5: DNJC5_HUMAN - Also known as CLN4 From Homo sapiens (Human).
   1262..2140    +  CDS            dhaA: DHAA_PSEPV - Experimental evidence at protein level: Swiss-Prot protein existence level 1. Catalyzes hydrolytic cleavage of carbon-halogen bonds in halogenated aliphatic compounds, leading to the formation of the corresponding primary alcohols, halide ions and protons. Has a broad substrate specificity, as it is able to dehalogenate mono- and di- chlorinated and brominated alkanes (up to at least C10), and the two isomers of 1,3-dichloropropene to 3-chloroallyl alcohol; the highest activity was found with 1,2-dibromoethane, while no activity was observed with the analog 1,2-dichloroethane. Fro
   2204..2228    +  CDS            3xFLAG (fragment): three tandem FLAG® epitope tags
   2274..2896    +  polyA_signal   hGH poly(A) signal: human growth hormone polyadenylation signal
   3045..3633    -  rep_origin     ori: high-copy-number ColE1/pMB1/pBR322/pUC origin of replication
   3855..3871    +  polyA_signal   bGH poly(A) signal (fragment): bovine growth hormone polyadenylation signal
   3962..4009    -  polyA_signal   HSV TK poly(A) signal: herpes simplex virus thymidine kinase polyadenylation signal (Cole and Stacy, 1985)
   4068..4220    -  CDS            ble (fragment): BLE_KLEPN - Experimental evidence at protein level: Swiss-Prot protein existence level 1. Binding protein with a strong affinity to the bleomycin family of antibiotics. Binds to CL990; an antimitotic-antibiotic compound. From Klebsiella pneumoniae.
   4241..5035    -  CDS            NeoR/KanR: aminoglycoside phosphotransferase from Tn5; aph(3')-II (or nptII); confers resistance to neomycin, kanamycin, and G418 (Geneticin®)
   5070..5427    -  promoter       SV40 promoter: SV40 enhancer and early promoter
   5429..5533    -  promoter       AmpR promoter: bla
   5560..5988    +  rep_origin     f1 ori (sequence partly withheld): f1 bacteriophage origin of replication; arrow indicates direction of (+) strand synthesis
   6019..6173    -  CDS            lacZα (fragment): LacZα fragment of β-galactosidase; lacZ fragment
>Addgene plasmid #205711 | pCMV-DNAJC5 (L115R)-HaloTag | addgene full sequence | sequence record 420267 | Addgene NGS Result
GACATTGATTATTGACTAGTTATTAATAGTAATCAATTACGGGGTCATTAGTTCATAGCCCATATATGGA
GTTCCGCGTTACATAACTTACGGTAAATGGCCCGCCTGGCTGACCGCCCAACGACCCCCGCCCATTGACG
TCAATAATGACGTATGTTCCCATAGTAACGCCAATAGGGACTTTCCATTGACGTCAATGGGTGGAGTATT
TACGGTAAACTGCCCACTTGGCAGTACATCAAGTGTATCATATGCCAAGTCCGCCCCCTATTGACGTCAA
TGACGGTAAATGGCCCGCCTGGCATTATGCCCAGTACATGACCTTACGGGACTTTCCTACTTGGCAGTAC
ATCTACGTATTAGTCATCGCTATTACCATGGTGATGCGGTTTTGGCAGTACACCAATGGGCGTGGATAGC
GGTTTGACTCACGGGGATTTCCAAGTCTCCACCCCATTGACGTCAATGGGAGTTTGTTTTGGCACCAAAA
TCAACGGGACTTTCCAAAATGTCGTAATAACCCCGCCCCGTTGACGCAAATGGGCGGTAGGCGTGTACGG
TGGGAGGTCTATATAAGCAGAGCTCGTTTAGTGAACCGTCAGAATTTTGTAATACGACTCACTATAGGGC
GGCCGGGAATTCGTCGACTGGATCCGCCACCATGGCAGACCAGAGACAGCGCTCACTGTCTACCTCTGGG
GAGTCATTGTACCACGTCCTTGGGTTGGACAAGAACGCAACCTCAGATGACATTAAAAAGTCCTATCGGA
AGCTTGCCTTGAAATATCACCCCGACAAGAACCCCGACAACCCGGAGGCCGCGGACAAGTTTAAGGAGAT
CAACAACGCGCACGCCATCCTCACGGACGCCACAAAAAGGAACATCTACGACAAGTACGGCTCGCTGGGT
CTCTACGTGGCCGAGCAGTTTGGGGAAGAGAACGTGAACACCTACTTCGTGCTGTCCAGCTGGTGGGCCA
AGGCCCTGTTTGTCTTCTGCGGCAGACTCACGTGCTGCTACTGCTGCTGCTGTCTGTGCTGCTGCTTCAA
CTGCTGCTGCGGGAAGTGTAAGCCCAAGGCGCCTGAAGGCGAGGAGACGGAGTTCTACGTGTCCCCCGAG
GATCTGGAGGCACAGCTGCAGTCTGACGAGAGGGAGGCCACAGACACGCCGATCGTCATACAGCCGGCAT
CCGCCACCGAGACCACCCAGCTCACAGCCGACTCCCACCCCAGCTACCACACTGACGGGTTCAACACGCG
TATGGCTGAAATCGGCACAGGGTTTCCCTTCGATCCTCACTATGTAGAAGTGCTCGGGGAGCGAATGCAT
TATGTTGACGTAGGGCCCCGGGACGGTACCCCAGTACTTTTTCTTCACGGGAACCCTACGTCCTCATACG
TGTGGCGAAACATAATACCACATGTGGCTCCGACGCATAGATGTATAGCACCTGACTTGATCGGGATGGG
CAAATCCGACAAGCCCGATCTCGGATACTTCTTTGACGATCATGTAAGGTTCATGGATGCTTTTATCGAG
GCGTTGGGCCTTGAGGAGGTAGTATTGGTGATACATGACTGGGGATCTGCACTGGGGTTTCATTGGGCAA
AGCGCAATCCGGAGCGCGTGAAAGGCATTGCCTTCATGGAGTTTATCAGACCCATCCCTACCTGGGACGA
GTGGCCGGAGTTCGCTAGGGAGACTTTTCAAGCGTTCCGCACAACTGACGTCGGACGCAAGCTCATTATA
GACCAAAATGTCTTTATCGAAGGGACACTCCCCATGGGAGTTGTGAGGCCGCTGACTGAAGTTGAGATGG
ACCATTACAGAGAACCATTCCTGAACCCCGTGGATAGAGAGCCGCTTTGGCGCTTCCCAAATGAGCTGCC
TATTGCTGGCGAACCCGCAAATATCGTGGCCTTGGTTGAGGAGTATATGGATTGGCTGCACCAGAGTCCG
GTACCGAAGCTCCTTTTCTGGGGTACGCCAGGCGTCTTGATTCCTCCGGCTGAGGCCGCGCGACTTGCTA
AAAGTCTTCCTAATTGCAAGGCGGTGGATATTGGCCCCGGCCTGAACTTGCTCCAGGAAGATAACCCGGA
CCTGATTGGATCAGAGATCGCCCGATGGTTGTCTACTCTGGAAATCTCTGGACTCGAGCAGAAACTCATC
TCAGAAGAGGATCTGGCAGCAAATGATATCCTGGATTACAAGGATGACGACGATAAGGTTTAAACGGCCG
GCCGCGGTCATAGCTGTTTCCTGAACAGATCCCGGGTGGCATCCCTGTGACCCCTCCCCAGTGCCTCTCC
TGGCCCTGGAAGTTGCCACTCCAGTGCCCACCAGCCTTGTCCTAATAAAATTAAGTTGCATCATTTTGTC
TGACTAGGTGTCCTTCTATAATATTATGGGGTGGAGGGGGGTGGTATGGAGCAAGGGGCAAGTTGGGAAG
ACAACCTGTAGGGCCTGCGGGGTCTATTGGGAACCAAGCTGGAGTGCAGTGGCACAATCTTGGCTCACTG
CAATCTCCGCCTCCTGGGTTCAAGCGATTCTCCTGCCTCAGCCTCCCGAGTTGTTGGGATTCCAGGCATG
CATGACCAGGCTCAGCTAATTTTTGTTTTTTTGGTAGAGACGGGGTTTCACCATATTGGCCAGGCTGGTC
TCCAACTCCTAATCTCAGGTGATCTACCCACCTTGGCCTCCCAAATTGCTGGGATTACAGGCGTGAACCA
CTGCTCCCTTCCCTGTCCTTCTGATTTTAAAATAACTATACCAGCAGGAGGACGTCCAGACACAGCATAG
GCTACCTGGCCATGCCCAACCGGTGGGACATTTGAGTTGCTTGCTTGGCACTGTCCTCTCATGCGTTGGG
TCCACTCAGTAGATGCCTGTTGAATTGGGTACGCGGCCAGCGGCGAGCGGTATCAGCTCACTCAAAGGCG
GTAATACGGTTATCCACAGAATCAGGGGATAACGCAGGAAAGAACATGTGAGCAAAAGGCCAGCAAAAGG
CCAGGAACCGTAAAAAGGCCGCGTTGCTGGCGTTTTTCCATAGGCTCCGCCCCCCTGACGAGCATCACAA
AAATCGACGCTCAAGTCAGAGGTGGCGAAACCCGACAGGACTATAAAGATACCAGGCGTTTCCCCCTGGA
AGCTCCCTCGTGCGCTCTCCTGTTCCGACCCTGCCGCTTACCGGATACCTGTCCGCCTTTCTCCCTTCGG
GAAGCGTGGCGCTTTCTCATAGCTCACGCTGTAGGTATCTCAGTTCGGTGTAGGTCGTTCGCTCCAAGCT
GGGCTGTGTGCACGAACCCCCCGTTCAGCCCGACCGCTGCGCCTTATCCGGTAACTATCGTCTTGAGTCC
AACCCGGTAAGACACGACTTATCGCCACTGGCAGCAGCCACTGGTAACAGGATTAGCAGAGCGAGGTATG
TAGGCGGTGCTACAGAGTTCTTGAAGTGGTGGCCTAACTACGGCTACACTAGAAGAACAGTATTTGGTAT
CTGCGCTCTGCTGAAGCCAGTTACCTTCGGAAAAAGAGTTGGTAGCTCTTGATCCGGCAAACAAACCACC
GCTGGTAGCGGTGGTTTTTTTGTTTGCAAGCAGCAGATTACGCGCAGAAAAAAAGGATCTCAAGAAGATC
CTTTGATCTTTTCTACGGGGTCTGACGCTCAGTGGAACGAAAACTCACGTTAAGGGATTTTGGTCATGAG
ATTATCAAAAAGGATCTTCACCTAGATCCTTTTAAATTAAAAATGAAGTTTTAAATCAATCTAAAGTATA
TATGAGTAACCTGAGGCTATGGCAGGGCCTGCCGCCCCGACGTTGGCTGCGAGCCCTGGGCCTTCACCCG
AACTTGGGGGGTGGGGTGGGGAAAAGGAAGAAACGCGGGCGTATTGGCCCCAATGGGGTCTCGGTGGGGT
ATCGACAGAGTGCCAGCCCTGGGACCGAACCCCGCGTTTATGAACAAACGACCCAACACCGTGCGTTTTA
TTCTGTCTTTTTATTGCCGTCATAGCGCGGGTTCCTTCCGGTATTGTCTCCTTCCGTGTTTCAGTTAGCC
TCCCCCTAGGGTGGGCGAAGAACTCCAGCATGAGATCCCCGCGCTGGAGGATCATCCAGCCGGCGTCCCG
GAAAACGATTCCGAAGCCCAACCTTTCATAGAAGGCGGCGGTGGAATCGAAATCTCGTGATGGCAGGTTG
GGCGTCGCTTGGTCGGTCATTTCGAACCCCAGAGTCCCGCTCAGAAGAACTCGTCAAGAAGGCGATAGAA
GGCGATGCGCTGCGAATCGGGAGCGGCGATACCGTAAAGCACGAGGAAGCGGTCAGCCCATTCGCCGCCA
AGCTCTTCAGCAATATCACGGGTAGCCAACGCTATGTCCTGATAGCGATCCGCCACACCCAGCCGGCCAC
AGTCGATGAATCCAGAAAAGCGGCCATTTTCCACCATGATATTCGGCAAGCAGGCATCGCCATGGGTCAC
GACGAGATCCTCGCCGTCGGGCATGCTCGCCTTGAGCCTGGCGAACAGTTCGGCTGGCGCGAGCCCCTGA
TGCTCTTCGTCCAGATCATCCTGATCGACAAGACCGGCTTCCATCCGAGTACGTGCTCGCTCGATGCGAT
GTTTCGCTTGGTGGTCGAATGGGCAGGTAGCCGGATCAAGCGTATGCAGCCGCCGCATTGCATCAGCCAT
GATGGATACTTTCTCGGCAGGAGCAAGGTGAGATGACAGGAGATCCTGCCCCGGCACTTCGCCCAATAGC
AGCCAGTCCCTTCCCGCTTCAGTGACAACGTCGAGCACAGCTGCGCAAGGAACGCCCGTCGTGGCCAGCC
ACGATAGCCGCGCTGCCTCGTCTTGCAGTTCATTCAGGGCACCGGACAGGTCGGTCTTGACAAAAAGAAC
CGGGCGCCCCTGCGCTGACAGCCGGAACACGGCGGCATCAGAGCAGCCGATTGTCTGTTGTGCCCAGTCA
TAGCCGAATAGCCTCTCCACCCAAGCGGCCGGAGAACCTGCGTGCAATCCATCTTGTTCAATCATGCGAA
ACGATCCTCATCCTGTCTCTTGATCGATCTTTGCAAAAGCCTAGGCCTCCAAAAAAGCCTCCTCACTACT
TCTGGAATAGCTCAGAGGCCGAGGCGGCCTCGGCCTCTGCATAAATAAAAAAAATTAGTCAGCCATGGGG
CGGAGAATGGGCGGAACTGGGCGGAGTTAGGGGCGGGATGGGCGGAGTTAGGGGCGGGACTATGGTTGCT
GACTAATTGAGATGCATGCTTTGCATACTTCTGCCTGCTGGGGAGCCTGGGGACTTTCCACACCTGGTTG
CTGACTAATTGAGATGCATGCTTTGCATACTTCTGCCTGCTGGGGAGCCTGGGGACTTTCCACACCCTAA
CTGACACACATTCCACAGCTGGTTCTTTCCGCCTCAGGACTCTTCCTTTTTCAATATTATTGAAGCATTT
ATCAGGGTTATTGTCTCATGAGCGGATACATATTTGAATGTATTTAGAAAAATAAACAAATAGGGGTTCC
GCGCACATTTCCCCGAAAAGTGCCACCTG
[124 nt withheld, positions 5560-5683]
C
[91 nt withheld, positions 5685-5775]
A
[49 nt withheld, positions 5777-5825]
CCTTTGACGTTGGAGTCCACGTTCTTT
[37 nt withheld, positions 5853-5889]
ACCCTATCTCGGTCTATTCTTTTGATTTATAAGGGATTTTGCCGATTTCGGCCTATTGGTTAAAAAATGA
GCTGATTTAACAAAAATTTAACGCGAATTTTAACAAAATATTAACGCTTACAATTTCCATTCGCCATTCA
GGCTGCGCAACTGTTGGGAAGGGCGATCGGTGCGGGCCTCTTCGCTATTACGCCAGCTGGCGAAAGGGGG
ATGTGCTGCAAGGCGATTAAGTTGGGTAACGCCAGGGTTTTCCCAGTCACGACGTTGTAAAACGACGGCC
AGTGCCAAGCTGATCTATACATTGAATCAATATTGGCAATTAGCCATATTAGTCATTGGTTATATAGCAT
AAATCAATATTGGCTATTGGCCATTGCATACGTTGTATCTATATCATAATATGTACATTTATATTGGCTC
ATGTCCAATATGACCGCCATGTT
